Addgene plasmid #70099: pET29b- pchB WT
Purpose: expresses isochorismate-pyruvate lyase from Pseudomonas aeruginosa
Depositing lab: Audrey Lamb. Depositing organization: University of Kansas. Publication: Two crystal structures of the isochorismate pyruvate lyase from Pseudomonas aeruginosa. Zaitseva J, Lu J, Olechoski KL, Lamb AL. J Biol Chem. 2006 Nov 3;281(44):33441-9. Epub 2006 Aug 16. 10.1074/jbc.M605470200 PubMed 16914555.
Backbone
  Vector backbone: pET29b
  Backbone manufacturer: Novagen
  Backbone size w/o insert (bp): 5370
  Total vector size (bp): 5613
  Vector type: Bacterial Expression
Growth in bacteria
  Bacterial resistance: Kanamycin, 50 μg/mL
  Growth temperature: 37°C
  Growth strain: DH5alpha
  Copy number: High Copy
Gene/Insert
  Gene/Insert name: pchB
  Species: Pseudomonas aeruginosa PAO1
  Insert size (bp): 306
  GenBank ID: GCA_000006765.1
  Promoter: T7
  Cloning method: Restriction Enzyme; 5′ cloning site NdeI (not destroyed); 3′ cloning site HindIII (destroyed during cloning)
  Sequencing primers: 5′ 5-TGG CGT ATC ATA TGA AAA CTC CGA A-3; 3′ 5-TTT AGA AAG CTT TGC GGC ACC CCG-3
Terms and licenses: Academic/Nonprofit Terms; Industry Terms: Not Available to Industry
How to cite: pET29b- pchB WT was a gift from Audrey Lamb (Addgene plasmid # 70099 ; http://n2t.net/addgene:70099 ; RRID:Addgene_70099)
