[The description below was written by a language model from this plasmid's Addgene catalogue record.]
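Description:
pET29b- pchB WT is a bacterial expression plasmid built on the Novagen pET29b backbone and carrying the wild-type pchB gene from Pseudomonas aeruginosa PAO1. It confers kanamycin resistance, is recorded as high copy, and is maintained in a standard cloning strain (DH5alpha). The backbone is listed at 5370 bp and the complete construct at 5613 bp. No feature table accompanies the record, so the origin of replication and other backbone elements are not itemised here.

The 306 bp insert encodes isochorismate-pyruvate lyase and sits under the control of the T7 promoter. As with pET vectors generally, transcription therefore depends on T7 RNA polymerase, so protein production requires a host that supplies this polymerase rather than the cloning strain used for propagation. The gene was inserted by restriction cloning between NdeI at the 5′ end, which remains intact, and HindIII at the 3′ end, which was destroyed during cloning. Cloning at NdeI normally places the gene's own start codon at the vector's translation initiation position, which in pET29b would bypass the N-terminal S-tag. The record lists no tags, however, and does not say whether the protein is fused to the vector's C-terminal His-tag or ends at its own stop codon.

The stated purpose is simply expression of the P. aeruginosa enzyme. The associated publication reports crystal structures of this lyase, which indicates use in producing recombinant protein for structural and biochemical study. The "WT" label suggests the plasmid also serves as the reference for mutant versions, though the record does not describe any.
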