>Addgene plasmid #70099 | pET29b- pchB WT | addgene partial sequence | sequence record 129667 | T7 5'-TAATACGACTCACTATAGGG-3'
TTAAGAAGGAGATATACATATGAAAACTCCCGAAGACTGCACCGGCCTGGCGGACATCCGCGAGGCCATC
GACCGGATCGACCTGGATATCGTCCAGGCCCTCGGCCGCCGCATGGACTACGTCAAGGCGGCGTCGCGCT
TCAAGGCCAGCGAGGCGGCGATTCCGGCGCCCGAGCGGGTCGCCGCGATGCTCCCCGAGCGCGCCCGCTG
GGCCGAGGAAAACGGACTCGACGCGCCCTTCGTCGAGGGACTGTTCGCGCAGATCATCCACTGGTACATC
GCCGAGCAGATCAAGTACTGGCGCCAGACACGGGGTGCCGCATAATAAAAGCTTGCGGCCGCACTCGAGC
ACCACCACCACCACCACTGAGATCCGGCTGCTAACAAAGCCCGAAAGGAAGCTGAGTTGGCTGCTGCCAC
CGCTGAGCAATAACTAGCATAACCCCTTGGGGCCTCTAAACGGGTCTTGAGGGGTTTTTTGCTGAAAGGA
GGAACTATATCCGGATTGGCGAATGGG
[69 nt withheld, positions 518-586]
T
[54 nt withheld, positions 588-641]
CGCCGGCTTTCCCCGTCAAGCTCTA
