>Addgene plasmid #70099 | pET29b- pchB WT | depositor partial sequence | sequence record 129668 | translated region
ATGAAAACTCCCGAAGACTGCACCGGCCTGGCGGACATCCGCGAGGCCATCGACCGGATCGACCTGGATA
TCGTCCAGGCCCTCGGCCGCCGCATGGACTACGTCAAGGCGGCGTCGCGCTTCAAGGCCAGCGAGGCGGC
GATTCCGGCGCCCGAGCGGGTCGCCGCGATGCTCCCCGAGCGCGCCCGCTGGGCCGAGGAAAACGGACTC
GACGCGCCCTTCGTCGAGGGACTGTTCGCGCAGATCATCCACTGGTACATCGCCGAGCAGATCAAGTACT
GGCGCCAGACACGGGGTGCCGCATAA
