>Addgene plasmid #70099 | pET29b- pchB WT | addgene partial sequence | sequence record 129709 | T7term 5'-GCTAGTTATTGCTCAGCGG-3'
GCAGCCGGATCTCAGTGGTGGTGGTGGTGGTGCTCGAGTGCGGCCGCAAGCTTTTATTATGCGGCACCCC
GTGTCTGGCGCCAGTACTTGATCTGCTCGGCGATGTACCAGTGGATGATCTGCGCGAACAGTCCCTCGAC
GAAGGGCGCGTCGAGTCCGTTTTCCTCGGCCCAGCGGGCGCGCTCGGGGAGCATCGCGGCGACCCGCTCG
GGCGCCGGAATCGCCGCCTCGCTGGCCTTGAAGCGCGACGCCGCCTTGACGTAGTCCATGCGGCGGCCGA
GGGCCTGGACGATATCCAGGTCGATCCGGTCGATGGCCTCGCGGATGTCCGCCAGGCCGGTGCAGTCTTC
GGGAGTTTTCATATGTATATCTCCTTCTTAAAGTTAAACAAAATTATTTCTAGAGGGGAATTGTTATCCG
CTCACAATTCCCCTATAGTGAGTCGTATTAATTTCGCGGGATCGAGATCGATCTCGATCCTCTACGCCGG
ACGCATCGTGGCCGGCATCACCGGCGCCACAGGTGCGGTTGCTGGCGCCTATATCGCCGACATCACCGAT
GGGGAAGATCGGGCTCGCCACTTCGGGCTCATGAGCGCTTGTTTCGGCGTGGGTATGGTGGCAGGCCCCG
TGGCCGGGGGACTGTTGGGCGCCATCTCCTTGCATGCACCATTCCTTGCGGCGGCGGTGCTCAACGGCCT
CAACCTACTACTGGGCTGCTTCCTAATGCAGGAGTCGCATAAGGGAGAGCGTCGAGATCCCGGACACCAT
C
